>Addgene plasmid #214453 | p663-UBC-ER-TurboID-V5_IDG-K | addgene full sequence | sequence record 425197 | Addgene NGS Result
AGGTGGCACTTTTCGGGGAAATGTGCGCGGAACCCCTATTTGTTTATTTTTCTAAATACATTCAAATATG
TATCCGCTCATGAGACAATAACCCTGATAAATGCTTCAATAATATTGAAAAAGGAAGAGTATGAGTATTC
AACATTTCCGTGTCGCCCTTATTCCCTTTTTTGCGGCATTTTGCCTTCCTGTTTTTGCTCACCCAGAAAC
GCTGGTGAAAGTAAAAGATGCTGAAGATCAGTTGGGTGCACGAGTGGGTTACATCGAACTGGATCTCAAC
AGCGGTAAGATCCTTGAGAGTTTTCGCCCCGAAGAACGTTTTCCAATGATGAGCACTTTTAAAGTTCTGC
TATGTGGCGCGGTATTATCCCGTATTGACGCCGGGCAAGAGCAACTCGGTCGCCGCATACACTATTCTCA
GAATGACTTGGTTGAGTACTCACCAGTCACAGAAAAGCATCTTACGGATGGCATGACAGTAAGAGAATTA
TGCAGTGCTGCCATAACCATGAGTGATAACACTGCGGCCAACTTACTTCTGACAACGATCGGAGGACCGA
AGGAGCTAACCGCTTTTTTGCACAACATGGGGGATCATGTAACTCGCCTTGATCGTTGGGAACCGGAGCT
GAATGAAGCCATACCAAACGACGAGCGTGACACCACGATGCCTGTAGCAATGGCAACAACGTTGCGCAAA
CTATTAACTGGCGAACTACTTACTCTAGCTTCCCGGCAACAATTAATAGACTGGATGGAGGCGGATAAAG
TTGCAGGACCACTTCTGCGCTCGGCCCTTCCGGCTGGCTGGTTTATTGCTGATAAATCTGGAGCCGGTGA
GCGTGGGTCTCGCGGTATCATTGCAGCACTGGGGCCAGATGGTAAGCCCTCCCGTATCGTAGTTATCTAC
ACGACGGGGAGTCAGGCAACTATGGATGAACGAAATAGACAGATCGCTGAGATAGGTGCCTCACTGATTA
AGCATTGGTAACTGTCAGACCAAGTTTACTCATATATACTTTAGATTGATTTAAAACTTCATTTTTAATT
TAAAAGGATCTAGGTGAAGATCCTTTTTGATAATCTCATGACCAAAATCCCTTAACGTGAGTTTTCGTTC
CACTGAGCGTCAGACCCCGTAGAAAAGATCAAAGGATCTTCTTGAGATCCTTTTTTTCTGCGCGTAATCT
GCTGCTTGCAAACAAAAAAACCACCGCTACCAGCGGTGGTTTGTTTGCCGGATCAAGAGCTACCAACTCT
TTTTCCGAAGGTAACTGGCTTCAGCAGAGCGCAGATACCAAATACTGTTCTTCTAGTGTAGCCGTAGTTA
GGCCACCACTTCAAGAACTCTGTAGCACCGCCTACATACCTCGCTCTGCTAATCCTGTTACCAGTGGCTG
CTGCCAGTGGCGATAAGTCGTGTCTTACCGGGTTGGACTCAAGACGATAGTTACCGGATAAGGCGCAGCG
GTCGGGCTGAACGGGGGGTTCGTGCACACAGCCCAGCTTGGAGCGAACGACCTACACCGAACTGAGATAC
CTACAGCGTGAGCTATGAGAAAGCGCCACGCTTCCCGAAGGGAGAAAGGCGGACAGGTATCCGGTAAGCG
GCAGGGTCGGAACAGGAGAGCGCACGAGGGAGCTTCCAGGGGGAAACGCCTGGTATCTTTATAGTCCTGT
CGGGTTTCGCCACCTCTGACTTGAGCGTCGATTTTTGTGATGCTCGTCAGGGGGGCGGAGCCTATGGAAA
AACGCCAGCAACGCGGCCTTTTTACGGTTCCTGGCCTTTTGCTGGCCTTTTGCTCACATGTTCTTTCCTG
CGTTATCCCCTGATTCTGTGGATAACCGTATTACCGCCTTTGAGTGAGCTGATACCGCTCGCCGCAGCCG
AACGACCGAGCGCAGCGAGTCAGTGAGCGAGGAAGCGGAAGAGCGCCCAATACGCAAACCGCCTCTCCCC
GCGCGTTGGCCGATTCATTAATGCAGCTGGCACGACAGGTTTCCCGACTGGAAAGCGGGCAGTGAGCGCA
ACGCAATTAATGTGAGTTAGCTCACTCATTAGGCACCCCAGGCTTTACACTTTATGCTTCCGGCTCGTAT
GTTGTGTGGAATTGTGAGCGGATAACAATTTCACACAGGAAACAGCTATGACCATGATTACGCCAAGCGC
GCAATTAACCCTCACTAAAGGGAACAAAAGCTGGAGCTGCAAGCTTAATGTAGTCTTATGCAATACTCTT
GTAGTCTTGCAACATGGTAACGATGAGTTAGCAACATGCCTTACAAGGAGAGAAAAAGCACCGTGCATGC
CGATTGGTGGAAGTAAGGTGGTACGATCGTGCCTTATTAGGAAGGCAACAGACGGGTCTGACATGGATTG
GACGAACCACTGAATTGCCGCATTGCAGAGATATTGTATTTAAGTGCCTAGCTCGATACATAAACGGGTC
TCTCTGGTTAGACCAGATCTGAGCCTGGGAGCTCTCTGGCTAACTAGGGAACCCACTGCTTAAGCCTCAA
TAAAGCTTGCCTTGAGTGCTTCAAGTAGTGTGTGCCCGTCTGTTGTGTGACTCTGGTAACTAGAGATCCC
TCAGACCCTTTTAGTCAGTGTGGAAAATCTCTAGCAGTGGCGCCCGAACAGGGACTTGAAAGCGAAAGGG
AAACCAGAGGAGCTCTCTCGACGCAGGACTCGGCTTGCTGAAGCGCGCACGGCAAGAGGCGAGGGGCGGC
GACTGGTGAGTACGCCAAAAATTTTGACTAGCGGAGGCTAGAAGGAGAGAGATGGGTGCGAGAGCGTCAG
TATTAAGCGGGGGAGAATTAGATCGCGATGGGAAAAAATTCGGTTAAGGCCAGGGGGAAAGAAAAAATAT
AAATTAAAACATATAGTATGGGCAAGCAGGGAGCTAGAACGATTCGCAGTTAATCCTGGCCTGTTAGAAA
CATCAGAAGGCTGTAGACAAATACTGGGACAGCTACAACCATCCCTTCAGACAGGATCAGAAGAACTTAG
ATCATTATATAATACAGTAGCAACCCTCTATTGTGTGCATCAAAGGATAGAGATAAAAGACACCAAGGAA
GCTTTAGACAAGATAGAGGAAGAGCAAAACAAAAGTAAGACCACCGCACAGCAAGCGGCCGCTGATCTTC
AGACCTGGAGGAGGAGATATGAGGGACAATTGGAGAAGTGAATTATATAAATATAAAGTAGTAAAAATTG
AACCATTAGGAGTAGCACCCACCAAGGCAAAGAGAAGAGTGGTGCAGAGAGAAAAAAGAGCAGTGGGAAT
AGGAGCTTTGTTCCTTGGGTTCTTGGGAGCAGCAGGAAGCACTATGGGCGCAGCGTCAATGACGCTGACG
GTACAGGCCAGACAATTATTGTCTGGTATAGTGCAGCAGCAGAACAATTTGCTGAGGGCTATTGAGGCGC
AACAGCATCTGTTGCAACTCACAGTCTGGGGCATCAAGCAGCTCCAGGCAAGAATCCTGGCTGTGGAAAG
ATACCTAAAGGATCAACAGCTCCTGGGGATTTGGGGTTGCTCTGGAAAACTCATTTGCACCACTGCTGTG
CCTTGGAATGCTAGTTGGAGTAATAAATCTCTGGAACAGATTTGGAATCACACGACCTGGATGGAGTGGG
ACAGAGAAATTAACAATTACACAAGCTTAATACACTCCTTAATTGAAGAATCGCAAAACCAGCAAGAAAA
GAATGAACAAGAATTATTGGAATTAGATAAATGGGCAAGTTTGTGGAATTGGTTTAACATAACAAATTGG
CTGTGGTATATAAAATTATTCATAATGATAGTAGGAGGCTTGGTAGGTTTAAGAATAGTTTTTGCTGTAC
TTTCTATAGTGAATAGAGTTAGGCAGGGATATTCACCATTATCGTTTCAGACCCACCTCCCAACCCCGAG
GGGACCCGACAGGCCCGAAGGAATAGAAGAAGAAGGTGGAGAGAGAGACAGAGACAGATCCATTCGATTA
GTGAACGGATCTCGACGGTATCGGTTAACTTTTAAAAGAAAAGGGGGGATTGGGGGGTACAGTGCAGGGG
AAAGAATAGTAGACATAATAGCAACAGACATACAAACTAAAGAATTACAAAAACAAATTACAAAATTCAA
AATTTTATCGTCCAGTGTGGTGGAATTCTGCAGATATCACAACTTTGTATAGAAAAGTTGGCCTCCGCGC
CGGGTTTTGGCGCCTCCCGCGGGCGCCCCCCTCCTCACGGCGAGCGCTGCCACGTCAGACGAAGGGCGCA
GCGAGCGTCCTGATCCTTCCGCCCGGACGCTCAGGACAGCGGCCCGCTGCTCATAAGACTCGGCCTTAGA
ACCCCAGTATCAGCAGAAGGACATTTTAGGACGGGACTTGGGTGACTCTAGGGCACTGGTTTTCTTTCCA
GAGAGCGGAACAGGCGAGGAAAAGTAGTCCCTTCTCGGCGATTCTGCGGAGGGATCTCCGTGGGGCGGTG
AACGCCGATGATTATATAAGGACGCGCCGGGTGTGGCACAGCTAGTTCCGTCGCAGCCGGGATTTGGGTC
GCGGTTCTTGTTTGTGGATCGCTGTGATCGTCACTTGGTGAGTAGCGGGCTGCTGGGCTGGCCGGGGCTT
TCGTGGCCGCCGGGCCGCTCGGTGGGACGGAAGCGTGTGGAGAGACCGCCAAGGGCTGTAGTCTGGGTCC
GCGAGCAAGGTTGCCCTGAACTGGGGGTTGGGGGGAGCGCAGCAAAATGGCGGCTGTTCCCGAGTCTTGA
ATGGAAGACGCTTGTGAGGCGGGCTGTGAGGTCGTTGAAACAAGGTGGGGGGCATGGTGGGCGGCAAGAA
CCCAAGGTCTTGAGGCCTTCGCTAATGCGGGAAAGCTCTTATTCGGGTGAGATGGGCTGGGGCACCATCT
GGGGACCCTGACGTGAAGTTTGTCACTGACTGGAGAACTCGGTTTGTCGTCTGTTGCGGGGGCGGCAGTT
ATGGCGGTGCCGTTGGGCAGTGCACCCGTACCTTTGGGAGCGCGCGCCCTCGTCGTGTCGTGACGTCACC
CGTTCTGTTGGCTTATAATGCAGGGTGGGGCCACCTGCCGGTAGGTGTGCGGTAGGCTTTTCTCCGTCGC
AGGACGCAGGGTTCGGGCCTAGGGTAGGCTCTCCTGAATCGACAGGCGCCGGACCTCTGGTGAGGGGAGG
GATAAGTGAGGCGTCAGTTTCTTTGGTCGGTTTTATGTACCTATCTTCTTAAGTAGCTGAAGCTCCGGTT
TTGAACTATGCGCTCGGGGTTGGCGAGTGTGTTTTGTGAAGTTTTTTAGGCACCTTTTGAAATGTAATCA
TTTGGGTCAATATGTAATTTTCAGTGTTAGACTAGTAAATTGTCCGCTAAATTCTGGCCGTTTTTGGCTT
TTTTGTTAGACGGCCAACTTTTGTATACAAAGTGGGAAGGAGATAGAACCATGGACCCTGTGGTCGTGCT
GGGGCTGTGCCTGAGCTGTCTGCTGCTGCTGAGCCTGTGGAAGCAGTCCTACGGAGGCGGGGGATCAGGA
AGCGGCGGCCGCGGATCAGGAAGCGGATCAGGAAGCGGATCAGGAAGCGGATCAGGAAGCGGATCAGGAA
AAGACAATACTGTGCCTCTGAAGCTGATCGCTCTCCTGGCTAATGGCGAGTTCCATAGTGGCGAACAGCT
GGGAGAAACCCTGGGCATGTCCAGGGCCGCTATCAACAAGCACATTCAGACTCTGCGCGACTGGGGCGTG
GACGTGTTCACCGTGCCCGGAAAGGGCTACTCTCTGCCCGAGCCTATCCCGCTGCTGAACGCTAAACAGA
TTCTGGGACAGCTGGACGGCGGGAGCGTGGCAGTCCTGCCTGTGGTCGACTCCACCAATCAGTACCTGCT
GGATCGAATCGGCGAGCTGAAGAGTGGGGATGCTTGCATTGCAGAATATCAGCAGGCAGGGAGAGGAAGC
AGAGGGAGGAAATGGTTCTCTCCTTTTGGAGCTAACCTGTACCTGAGTATGTTTTGGCGCCTGAAGCGGG
GACCAGCAGCAATCGGCCTGGGCCCGGTCATCGGAATTGTCATGGCAGAAGCGCTGCGAAAGCTGGGAGC
AGACAAGGTGCGAGTCAAATGGCCCAATGACCTGTATCTGCAGGATAGAAAGCTGGCAGGCATCCTGGTG
GAGCTGGCCGGAATAACAGGCGATGCTGCACAGATCGTCATTGGCGCCGGGATTAACGTGGCTATGAGGC
GCGTGGAGGAAAGCGTGGTCAATCAGGGCTGGATCACACTGCAGGAAGCAGGGATTAACCTGGACAGGAA
TACTCTGGCCGCTACGCTGATCCGAGAGCTGCGGGCAGCCCTGGAACTGTTCGAGCAGGAAGGCCTGGCT
CCATATCTGCCACGGTGGGAGAAGCTGGATAACTTCATCAATAGACCCGTGAAGCTGATCATTGGGGACA
AAGAGATTTTCGGGATTAGCCGGGGGATTGATAAACAGGGAGCCCTGCTGCTGGAACAGGACGGAGTTAT
CAAACCCTGGATGGGCGGAGAAATCAGTCTGCGGTCTGCCGAAAAGGCTAGCGGCAAGCCCATCCCCAAC
CCCCTGCTGGGCCTGGACAGCACCACAACTTTGTACAAAAAAGTTGGCTAATTGAGTAAACCGAAGGCTA
CGTCCAGGAGCGCACCATCTTCTTCAAGGACGACGGCAACTACAAGACCCGCGCCGAGGTGAAGTTCGAG
GGCGACACCCTGGTGAACCGCATCGAGCTGAAGGGCATCGACTTCAAGGAGGACGGCAACATCCTGGGGT
AATCAACTTTCTTGTACAAAGTTGTGATATCCAGCACAGTGGCGGCCGCTCGACAATCAACCTCTGGATT
ACAAAATTTGTGAAAGATTGACTGGTATTCTTAACTATGTTGCTCCTTTTACGCTATGTGGATACGCTGC
TTTAATGCCTTTGTATCATGCTATTGCTTCCCGTATGGCTTTCATTTTCTCCTCCTTGTATAAATCCTGG
TTGCTGTCTCTTTATGAGGAGTTGTGGCCCGTTGTCAGGCAACGTGGCGTGGTGTGCACTGTGTTTGCTG
ACGCAACCCCCACTGGTTGGGGCATTGCCACCACCTGTCAGCTCCTTTCCGGGACTTTCGCTTTCCCCCT
CCCTATTGCCACGGCGGAACTCATCGCCGCCTGCCTTGCCCGCTGCTGGACAGGGGCTCGGCTGTTGGGC
ACTGACAATTCCGTGGTGTTGTCGGGGAAGCTGACGTCCTTTCCATGGCTGCTCGCCTGTGTTGCCACCT
GGATTCTGCGCGGGACGTCCTTCTGCTACGTCCCTTCGGCCCTCAATCCAGCGGACCTTCCTTCCCGCGG
CCTGCTGCCGGCTCTGCGGCCTCTTCCGCGTCTTCGCCTTCGCCCTCAGACGAGTCGGATCTCCCTTTGG
GCCGCCTCCCCGCCTGGAATTCTACCGGGTAGGGGAGGCGCTTTTCCCAAGGCAGTCTGGAGCATGCGCT
TTAGCAGCCCCGCTGGGCACTTGGCGCTACACAAGTGGCCTCTGGCCTCGCACACATTCCACATCCACCG
GTAGGCGCCAACCGGCTCCGTTCTTTGGTGGCCCCTTCGCGCCACCTTCTACTCCTCCCCTAGTCAGGAA
GTTCCCCCCCGCCCCGCAGCTCGCGTCGTGCAGGACGTGACAAATGGAAGTAGCACGTCTCACTAGTCTC
GTGCAGATGGACAGCACCGCTGAGCAATGGAAGCGGGTAGGCCTTTGGGGCAGCGGCCAATAGCAGCTTT
GCTCCTTCGCTTTCTGGGCTCAGAGGCTGGGAAGGGGTGGGTCCGGGGGCGGGCTCAGGGGCGGGCTCAG
GGGCGGGGCGGGCGCCCGAAGGTCCTCCGGAGGCCCGGCATTCTGCACGCTTCAAAAGCGCACGTCTGCC
GCGCTGTTCTCCTCTTCCTCATCTCCGGGCCTTTCGACCTGCAGCCCAAGCTTACCATGACCGAGTACAA
GCCCACGGTGCGCCTCGCCACCCGCGACGACGTCCCCAGGGCCGTACGCACCCTCGCCGCCGCGTTCGCC
GACTACCCCGCCACGCGCCACACCGTCGATCCGGACCGCCACATCGAGCGGGTCACCGAGCTGCAAGAAC
TCTTCCTCACGCGCGTCGGGCTCGACATCGGCAAGGTGTGGGTCGCGGACGACGGCGCCGCGGTGGCGGT
CTGGACCACGCCGGAGAGCGTCGAAGCGGGGGCGGTGTTCGCCGAGATCGGCCCGCGCATGGCCGAGTTG
AGCGGTTCCCGGCTGGCCGCGCAGCAACAGATGGAAGGCCTCCTGGCGCCGCACCGGCCCAAGGAGCCCG
CGTGGTTCCTGGCCACCGTCGGCGTCTCGCCCGACCACCAGGGCAAGGGTCTGGGCAGCGCCGTCGTGCT
CCCCGGAGTGGAGGCGGCCGAGCGCGCCGGGGTGCCCGCCTTCCTGGAGACCTCCGCGCCCCGCAACCTC
CCCTTCTACGAGCGGCTCGGCTTCACCGTCACCGCCGACGTCGAGGTGCCCGAAGGACCGCGCACCTGGT
GCATGACCCGCAAGCCCGGTGCCTGACGCCCGCCCCACGACCCGCAGCGCCCGACCGAAAGGAGCGCACG
ACCCCATGCATCTCGAGGGCCCGGTACCTTTAAGACCAATGACTTACAAGGCAGCTGTAGATCTTAGCCA
CTTTTTAAAAGAAAAGGGGGGACTGGAAGGGCTAGCTCACTCCCAACGAAGACAAGATCTGCTTTTTGCT
TGTACTGGGTCTCTCTGGTTAGACCAGATCTGAGCCTGGGAGCTCTCTGGCTAACTAGGGAACCCACTGC
TTAAGCCTCAATAAAGCTTGCCTTGAGTGCTTCAAGTAGTGTGTGCCCGTCTGTTGTGTGACTCTGGTAA
CTAGAGATCCCTCAGACCCTTTTAGTCAGTGTGGAAAATCTCTAGCAGTAGTAGTTCATGTCATCTTATT
ATTCAGTATTTATAACTTGCAAAGAAATGAATATCAGAGAGTGAGAGGAACTTGTTTATTGCAGCTTATA
ATGGTTACAAATAAAGCAATAGCATCACAAATTTCACAAATAAAGCATTTTTTTCACTGCATTCTAGTTG
TGGTTTGTCCAAACTCATCAATGTATCTTATCATGTCTGGCTCTAGCTATCCCGCCCCTAACTCCGCCCA
TCCCGCCCCTAACTCCGCCCAGTTCCGCCCATTCTCCGCCCCATGGCTGACTAATTTTTTTTATTTATGC
AGAGGCCGAGGCCGCCTCGGCCTCTGAGCTATTCCAGAAGTAGTGAGGAGGCTTTTTTGGAGGCCTAGGG
ACGTACCCAATTCGCCCTATAGTGAGTCGTATTACGCGCGCTCACTGGCCGTCGTTTTACAACGTCGTGA
CTGGGAAAACCCTGGCGTTACCCAACTTAATCGCCTTGCAGCACATCCCCCTTTCGCCAGCTGGCGTAAT
AGCGAAGAGGCCCGCACCGATCGCCCTTCCCAACAGTTGCGCAGCCTGAATGGCGAATGGG
[124 nt withheld, positions 9512-9635]
C
[91 nt withheld, positions 9637-9727]
A
[49 nt withheld, positions 9729-9777]
CCTTTGACGTTGGAGTCCACGTTCTTT
[37 nt withheld, positions 9805-9841]
ACCCTATCTCGGTCTATTCTTTTGATTTATAAGGGATTTTGCCGATTTCGGCCTATTGGTTAAAAAATGA
GCTGATTTAACAAAAATTTAACGCGAATTTTAACAAAATATTAACGCTTACAATTT
Features (pLannotate 1.2.2; 33 found; start..end, strand, type, name):
     26..130     +  promoter       AmpR promoter: bla
    131..991     +  CDS            AmpR: β-lactamase; bla; confers resistance to ampicillin, carbenicillin, and related antibiotics
   1162..1750    +  rep_origin     ori: high-copy-number ColE1/pMB1/pBR322/pUC origin of replication
   1933..2025    +  CDS            lacI (fragment): lac repressor; lacI; The lac repressor binds to the lac operator to inhibit transcription in E. coli. This inhibition can be relieved by adding lactose or isopropyl-β-D-thiogalactopyranoside (IPTG).
   2038..2059    +  protein_bind   CAP binding site: CAP binding activates transcription in the presence of cAMP. E. coli catabolite activator protein
   2074..2104    +  promoter       lac promoter: promoter for the E. coli lac operon
   2112..2128    +  protein_bind   lac operator: The lac repressor binds to the lac operator to inhibit transcription in E. coli. This inhibition can be relieved by adding lactose or isopropyl-β-D-thiogalactopyranoside (IPTG). lac repressor encoded by lacI
   2173..2191    +  promoter       T3 promoter: promoter for bacteriophage T3 RNA polymerase
   2219..2445    +  promoter       RSV promoter: Rous sarcoma virus enhancer/promoter
   2446..2626    +  LTR            5' LTR (truncated): truncated 5' long terminal repeat (LTR) from HIV-1
   2673..2798    +  misc_feature   HIV-1 Ψ: packaging signal of human immunodeficiency virus type 1
   2782..3145    +  CDS            HIV-1 gag (fragment): gag protein from human immunodeficiency virus 1; gag
   3291..3524    +  misc_feature   RRE: The Rev response element (RRE) of HIV-1 allows for Rev-dependent mRNA export from the nucleus to the cytoplasm.
   3901..4001    +  CDS            Rev (fragment): human immunodeficiency virus 1 (HIV-1) Rev protein; rev; enhances nuclear export of unspliced and incompletely spliced viral mRNAs
   4020..4136    +  misc_feature   cPPT/CTS: central polypurine tract and central termination sequence of HIV-1
   4170..4190    +  protein_bind   attB4: mutant version of attB; core recombination site for the Gateway® BP reaction BP Clonase™
   4190..5401    +  promoter       UbC promoter: human ubiquitin C promoter
   5405..5423    -  protein_bind   attB5 (fragment): mutant version of attB; core recombination site for the Gateway® BP reaction BP Clonase™
   5441..5521    +  CDS            CYP2C1 (fragment): CP2C1_RABIT - Experimental evidence at protein level: Swiss-Prot protein existence level 1. Cytochromes P450 are a group of heme-thiolate monooxygenases. In liver microsomes, this enzyme is involved in an NADPH-dependent electron transport pathway. It oxidizes a variety of structurally unrelated compounds, including steroids, fatty acids, and xenobiotics. From Oryctolagus cuniculus (Rabbit).
   5600..6556    +  CDS            TurboID: mutant of the E. coli biotin ligase BioID engineered for improved catalytic efficiency (Branon et al., 2018)
   6606..6623    +  protein_bind   attL1 (fragment): mutant version of attL; recombination site for the Gateway® LR reaction LR Clonase™
   6641..6789    +  CDS            VN155(I152L) (fragment): improved N-terminal fragment of mVenus for use in bimolecular fluorescence complementation (BiFC) (Kodama and Hu, 2010)
   6797..6814    -  protein_bind   attL2 (fragment): mutant version of attL; recombination site for the Gateway® LR reaction LR Clonase™
   6845..7433    +  misc_feature   WPRE: woodchuck hepatitis virus posttranscriptional regulatory element
   7447..7946    +  promoter       PGK promoter: mouse phosphoglycerate kinase 1 promoter
   7967..8566    +  CDS            PuroR: puromycin N-acetyltransferase; pac from Streptomyces alboniger; confers resistance to puromycin
   8634..8771    +  CDS            nef (fragment): NEF_HV1LA - Experimental evidence at protein level: Swiss-Prot protein existence level 1. Extracellular Nef protein targets CD4(+) T-lymphocytes for apoptosis by interacting with CXCR4 surface receptors. From Human immunodeficiency virus type 1 group M subtype B (isolate Lai) (HIV-1).
   8757..8937    +  LTR            5' LTR (truncated): truncated 5' long terminal repeat (LTR) from HIV-1
   9009..9130    +  polyA_signal   SV40 poly(A) signal: SV40 polyadenylation signal
   9170..9305    +  rep_origin     SV40 ori: SV40 origin of replication
   9326..9344    -  promoter       T7 promoter: promoter for bacteriophage T7 RNA polymerase
   9352..9507    +  CDS            lacZα (fragment): LacZα fragment of β-galactosidase; lacZ fragment
   9512..9940    +  rep_origin     f1 ori (sequence partly withheld): f1 bacteriophage origin of replication; arrow indicates direction of (+) strand synthesis
