[The description below was written by a language model from this plasmid's Addgene catalogue record and pLannotate feature annotations shown in this document.]
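Description:
p663-UBC-ER-TurboID-V5_IDG-K is a third-generation-style HIV-1 lentiviral expression plasmid built on the pDest663 Gateway destination backbone by multisite Gateway recombination. It is propagated in E. coli under ampicillin selection (AmpR/bla). The feature table annotates a ColE1/pUC-type origin, although the catalogue lists the plasmid as low copy. An f1 origin and an SV40 origin are also present. The viral portion begins with an RSV promoter driving a truncated 5' LTR, followed by the Ψ packaging signal with a gag fragment, the RRE for Rev-dependent export of genomic RNA, and the cPPT/CTS. It ends with a truncated 3' LTR and an SV40 polyadenylation signal. These elements allow the region between the LTRs to be packaged into particles when helper functions are supplied in trans, and then integrated into mammalian target cells.

The payload is flanked and subdivided by Gateway att scars. The human ubiquitin C promoter drives an open reading frame that begins with a short fragment of rabbit cytochrome P450 2C1, presumably the endoplasmic reticulum targeting and anchoring sequence. This fragment is fused to TurboID, the engineered high-activity E. coli biotin ligase. The catalogue specifies a C-terminal V5 epitope, but the automated annotation does not call it. Instead it marks a short mVenus-like fragment in the third Gateway segment, whose role the record does not explain. A WPRE downstream enhances transcript expression, and a separate mouse PGK promoter–puromycin N-acetyltransferase cassette permits selection of transduced cells. The construct was made within a programme studying understudied kinases. It serves as an ER-localised control bait for proximity-dependent biotinylation proteomics, giving a compartment-specific background against which TurboID-tagged kinase proximity networks are compared.
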