Addgene plasmid #214453: p663-UBC-ER-TurboID-V5_IDG-K
Purpose: Gateway destination clone of ER-TurboID (endoplasmic reticulum control) tagged with C-terminal V5 for generating protein-proximity networks using proximity-dependent biotinylation proteomics
Depositing lab: Ben Major. Depositing organization: Washington University in Saint Louis.
Backbone
  Vector backbone: pDest663
  Backbone manufacturer: PEL
  Backbone size w/o insert (bp): 9019
  Vector type: Mammalian Expression, Lentiviral ; Gateway Destination
  Selectable markers: Puromycin
Growth in bacteria
  Bacterial resistance: Ampicillin, 100 μg/mL
  Growth temperature: 30°C
  Growth strain: DH10B
  Copy number: Low Copy
Gene/Insert
  Gene/Insert name: ER-TurboID-V5 (alt name: ER-TurboID)
  Species: Other
  Promoter: Ubiquitin
  Tag / fusion protein: V5 (C terminal on insert)
  Cloning method: Gateway Cloning
Terms and licenses: Academic/Nonprofit Terms; Industry Terms: Not Available to Industry
Depositor comments: These plasmids were generated as part of the Illuminating the Druggable Genome (IDG) program sponsored by the NIH Common Fund. The goal of this program is to identify, gather, and distribute information and resources for proteins that currently are not well-studied yet belong to commonly drug-targeted protein families: protein kinases, non-olfactory G-protein coupled receptors (GPCRs), and ion channels. The IDG program is designed to develop fundamental research tools for understudied proteins, elucidate their function, and disseminate the IDG-related resources and data to the greater scientific community. These lentiviral gateway destination plasmids were generated, as part of the Kinase-Data and Resource Generating Center (DRGC), using the single fragment or multisite gateway cloning technology. They were used for generating proteomics-based protein-interaction and protein-proximity networks that can be accessed through the kinase-DRGC website https://darkkinome.org/. Each plasmid has either an N- or C-terminal fusion protein (Flag/ V5/V5-miniTurbo/V5-TurboID/miniTurbo-V5/TurboID-V5) tagged understudied kinase driven under either a CMV or Ubiquitin (UBC) promoter. All inserts in the pENTR plasmids used to generate the deposited destination plasmids were end-sequenced and insert size validated prior to multi-site gateway cloning. The combined insert size of the single fragment or three fragment destination plasmids were confirmed by restriction digestion (BsrGI, and EcoRV for pDest667; BsrGI, EcoRV, and BstZ17I for pDest663; and BsrGI for pHAGE) and all plasmids were partially sequenced to ensure in-frame ORFs and fusion tags.
How to cite: p663-UBC-ER-TurboID-V5_IDG-K was a gift from Ben Major (Addgene plasmid # 214453 ; http://n2t.net/addgene:214453 ; RRID:Addgene_214453)
