>Addgene plasmid #214453 | p663-UBC-ER-TurboID-V5_IDG-K | depositor partial sequence | sequence record 418390 | DK30
TGAAGCTCCGGTTTTGAACT
