>Addgene plasmid #214453 | p663-UBC-ER-TurboID-V5_IDG-K | depositor partial sequence | sequence record 418391 | DK31
CATAGCGTAAAAGGAGCAACA
